Addgene plasmid #146807: pT7-EGFP-C1-HsNot1iso1_1085-1605_K
Purpose: Mammalian Expression of HsNot1iso1_1085-1605
Depositing lab: Elisa Izaurralde. Depositing organization: Max Planck Institute for Developmental Biology. Publication: The structural basis for the interaction between the CAF1 nuclease and the NOT1 scaffold of the human CCR4-NOT deadenylase complex. Petit AP, Wohlbold L, Bawankar P, Huntzinger E, Schmidt S, Izaurralde E, Weichenrieder O. Nucleic Acids Res. 2012 Nov;40(21):11058-72. doi: 10.1093/nar/gks883. Epub 2012 Sep 12. PubMed 22977175.
Backbone
  Vector backbone: Unknown
  Vector type: Mammalian Expression
Growth in bacteria
  Bacterial resistance: Kanamycin, 50 μg/mL
  Growth temperature: 37°C
  Growth strain: DH5alpha
  Copy number: High Copy
Gene/Insert
  Gene/Insert name: HsNot1iso1_1085-1605
  Species: H. sapiens (human)
  Mutation: 1 silent mutation compared to the sequence of isoform 1 given by NCBI: NM_016284.4
  Entrez Gene: CNOT1 (a.k.a. AD-005, CDC39, HPE12, NOT1, NOT1H, VIBOS)
  Cloning method: Unknown
Terms and licenses: Academic/Nonprofit Terms; Industry Terms: Not Available to Industry
Depositor comments: Plasmids from this collection were made available to the research community and donated after the lab closed. Please note that the sequence provided by the depositing laboratory may be theoretical/predicted or based on Sanger sequencing results. There may be discrepancies between sequencing results obtained by Addgene and the depositor sequence. If an Addgene verified sequence is not available, please contact before placing your order to request that our lab fully sequence the plasmid.
How to cite: pT7-EGFP-C1-HsNot1iso1_1085-1605_K was a gift from Elisa Izaurralde (Addgene plasmid # 146807 ; http://n2t.net/addgene:146807 ; RRID:Addgene_146807)
