[The description below was written by a language model from this plasmid's Addgene catalogue record and pLannotate feature annotations shown in this document.]
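Description:
pT7-EGFP-C1-HsNot1iso1_1085-1605_K is a 6,321-nt mammalian expression plasmid that produces a fragment of human CNOT1 (NOT1), the scaffold subunit of the CCR4-NOT deadenylase complex, as an N-terminal EGFP fusion. The catalogue lists the backbone as unknown, but the name and feature layout are consistent with an EGFP-C1-style vector carrying an added T7 promoter. The CMV immediate early enhancer and promoter drive transcription in mammalian cells. A bacteriophage T7 promoter sits just upstream of the EGFP coding sequence and could in principle support T7 polymerase-driven transcription. EGFP is followed by a short stretch of multiple cloning site and then the CNOT1 fragment, residues 1085–1605 of isoform 1, which the depositor notes carries one silent mutation relative to the NCBI reference. An SV40 polyadenylation signal ends the transcription unit.

The plasmid is maintained in bacteria at high copy through a ColE1/pUC-type origin, and it also carries an f1 origin for single-stranded DNA production. A single NeoR/KanR (Tn5 aminoglycoside phosphotransferase) gene is placed behind tandem bacterial (bla) and SV40 early promoters and ends with the HSV TK poly(A) signal. It confers kanamycin resistance in E. coli and G418 resistance in transfected mammalian cells. The short annotated fragments (HIV-1 LTR, SV40 large T antigen, ble, bGH poly(A)) are probably incidental sequence matches to backbone regions rather than functional elements.

The associated publication concerns the structural basis of the interaction between the CAF1 nuclease and the NOT1 scaffold. A GFP-tagged fragment like this would suit interaction or localisation studies in human cells, although the record itself states only mammalian expression as the purpose.
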