Features (pLannotate 1.2.2; 18 found; start..end, strand, type, name):
     61..364     +  enhancer       CMV enhancer: human cytomegalovirus immediate early enhancer
    365..568     +  promoter       CMV promoter: human cytomegalovirus (CMV) immediate early promoter
    564..597     +  LTR            5' LTR (truncated) (fragment): truncated 5' long terminal repeat (LTR) from HIV-1
    613..631     +  promoter       T7 promoter: promoter for bacteriophage T7 RNA polymerase
    665..1381    +  CDS            EGFP: EGFP is a basic (constitutively fluorescent) green fluorescent protein published in 1996, derived from Aequorea victoria. It is reported to be a rapidly-maturing weak dimer with moderate acid sensitivity.
   1382..1402    +  misc_feature   MCS (fragment): multiple cloning site
   1403..2965    +  CDS            CNOT1 (fragment): CNOT1_HUMAN - Also known as CDC39, KIAA1007, NOT1. Experimental evidence at protein level: Swiss-Prot protein existence level 1. Scaffolding component of the CCR4-NOT complex which is one of the major cellular mRNA deadenylases and is linked to various cellular processes including bulk mRNA degradation, miRNA-mediated repression, translational repression during translational initiation and general transcription regulation. Additional complex functions may be a consequence of its influence on mRNA expression. Its scaffolding function implies its interaction with the catalytic complex module and
   2968..2990    +  misc_feature   MCS (fragment): multiple cloning site
   3002..3086    +  CDS            large T antigen (fragment): large T antigen from SV40 (simian virus 40)
   3109..3230    +  polyA_signal   SV40 poly(A) signal: SV40 polyadenylation signal
   3264..3692    -  rep_origin     f1 ori (sequence partly withheld): f1 bacteriophage origin of replication; arrow indicates direction of (+) strand synthesis
   3719..3823    +  promoter       AmpR promoter: bla
   3825..4182    +  promoter       SV40 promoter: SV40 enhancer and early promoter
   4217..5011    +  CDS            NeoR/KanR: aminoglycoside phosphotransferase from Tn5; aph(3')-II (or nptII); confers resistance to neomycin, kanamycin, and G418 (Geneticin®)
   5032..5184    +  CDS            ble (fragment): BLE_KLEPN - Experimental evidence at protein level: Swiss-Prot protein existence level 1. Binding protein with a strong affinity to the bleomycin family of antibiotics. Binds to CL990; an antimitotic-antibiotic compound. From Klebsiella pneumoniae.
   5243..5290    +  polyA_signal   HSV TK poly(A) signal: herpes simplex virus thymidine kinase polyadenylation signal (Cole and Stacy, 1985)
   5381..5397    -  polyA_signal   bGH poly(A) signal (fragment): bovine growth hormone polyadenylation signal
   5619..6207    +  rep_origin     ori: high-copy-number ColE1/pMB1/pBR322/pUC origin of replication
>Addgene plasmid #146807 | pT7-EGFP-C1-HsNot1iso1_1085-1605_K | depositor full sequence | sequence record 289254 | Full Sequence
TAGTTATTAATAGTAATCAATTACGGGGTCATTAGTTCATAGCCCATATATGGAGTTCCGCGTTACATAA
CTTACGGTAAATGGCCCGCCTGGCTGACCGCCCAACGACCCCCGCCCATTGACGTCAATAATGACGTATG
TTCCCATAGTAACGCCAATAGGGACTTTCCATTGACGTCAATGGGTGGAGTATTTACGGTAAACTGCCCA
CTTGGCAGTACATCAAGTGTATCATATGCCAAGTACGCCCCCTATTGACGTCAATGACGGTAAATGGCCC
GCCTGGCATTATGCCCAGTACATGACCTTATGGGACTTTCCTACTTGGCAGTACATCTACGTATTAGTCA
TCGCTATTACCATGGTGATGCGGTTTTGGCAGTACATCAATGGGCGTGGATAGCGGTTTGACTCACGGGG
ATTTCCAAGTCTCCACCCCATTGACGTCAATGGGAGTTTGTTTTGGCACCAAAATCAACGGGACTTTCCA
AAATGTCGTAACAACTCCGCCCCATTGACGCAAATGGGCGGTAGGCGTGTACGGTGGGAGGTCTATATAA
GCAGAGCTCTCTGGCTAACTAGAGAACCCACTGCTTACTGGCTTATCGAAATTAATACGACTCACTATAG
GGAGACCCAAGCTCTAGCGCTACCGGTCGCCACCATGGTGAGCAAGGGCGAGGAGCTGTTCACCGGGGTG
GTGCCCATCCTGGTCGAGCTGGACGGCGACGTAAACGGCCACAAGTTCAGCGTGTCCGGCGAGGGCGAGG
GCGATGCCACCTACGGCAAGCTGACCCTGAAGTTCATCTGCACCACCGGCAAGCTGCCCGTGCCCTGGCC
CACCCTCGTGACCACCCTGACCTACGGCGTGCAGTGCTTCAGCCGCTACCCCGACCACATGAAGCAGCAC
GACTTCTTCAAGTCCGCCATGCCCGAAGGCTACGTCCAGGAGCGCACCATCTTCTTCAAGGACGACGGCA
ACTACAAGACCCGCGCCGAGGTGAAGTTCGAGGGCGACACCCTGGTGAACCGCATCGAGCTGAAGGGCAT
CGACTTCAAGGAGGACGGCAACATCCTGGGGCACAAGCTGGAGTACAACTACAACAGCCACAACGTCTAT
ATCATGGCCGACAAGCAGAAGAACGGCATCAAGGTGAACTTCAAGATCCGCCACAACATCGAGGACGGCA
GCGTGCAGCTCGCCGACCACTACCAGCAGAACACCCCCATCGGCGACGGCCCCGTGCTGCTGCCCGACAA
CCACTACCTGAGCACCCAGTCCGCCCTGAGCAAAGACCCCAACGAGAAGCGCGATCACATGGTCCTGCTG
GAGTTCGTGACCGCCGCCGGGATCACTCTCGGCATGGACGAGCTGTACAAGTCCGGACTCAGATCTCGAG
CTACTGAGAGAATTGTGGAGCCCCCAGAAAATATCCAGGAGAAAATTGCTTTTATTTTCAATAATCTCTC
ACAGTCAAATATGACACAAAAGGTTGAAGAGCTAAAGGAAACGGTGAAAGAAGAATTTATGCCTTGGGTT
TCACAGTATCTGGTTATGAAGAGAGTCAGTATTGAGCCAAACTTTCATAGCCTGTATTCAAACTTCCTTG
ACACGCTGAAGAATCCTGAATTTAACAAGATGGTTCTGAATGAGACCTACAGAAACATTAAAGTGCTCCT
GACCTCTGATAAAGCTGCAGCCAATTTCTCAGATCGTTCTTTGCTGAAGAACTTGGGACATTGGCTAGGA
ATGATCACATTAGCTAAAAACAAACCCATCTTACACACTGACTTGGATGTGAAATCATTGCTGCTAGAGG
CTTATGTTAAAGGACAACAAGAATTGCTCTATGTAGTGCCCTTTGTTGCCAAAGTCTTAGAATCTAGCAT
TCGTAGTGTGGTTTTTAGGCCACCAAACCCTTGGACAATGGCAATTATGAATGTATTAGCTGAGCTACAT
CAGGAGCATGACTTAAAGTTAAACTTGAAGTTTGAAATCGAGGTTCTCTGCAAGAACCTTGCATTAGACA
TCAATGAGCTAAAACCTGGAAACCTCCTAAAGGATAAAGATCGCCTGAAGAATTTAGATGAGCAACTCTC
TGCTCCAAAGAAAGATGTCAAGCAGCCAGAAGAACTCCCTCCCATCACAACCACAACAACTTCTACTACA
CCAGCTACCAACACCACTTGTACAGCCACGGTTCCACCACAGCCACAGTACAGCTACCACGACATCAATG
TCTATTCCCTTGCGGGCTTGGCACCACACATTACTCTAAATCCAACAATTCCCTTGTTTCAGGCCCATCC
ACAGTTGAAGCAGTGTGTGCGTCAGGCAATTGAACGGGCTGTCCAGGAGCTGGTCCATCCTGTGGTGGAT
CGATCAATTAAGATTGCCATGACTACTTGTGAGCAAATAGTCAGGAAGGATTTTGCCCTGGATTCGGAGG
AATCTCGAATGCGAATAGCAGCTCATCACATGATGCGTAACTTGACAGCTGGAATGGCTATGATTACATG
CAGGGAACCTTTGCTCATGAGCATATCTACCAACTTAAAAAACAGTTTTGCCTCAGCCCTTCGTACTGCT
TCCCCACAACAAAGAGAAATGATGGATCAGGCAGCTGCTCAATTAGCTCAGGACAATTGTGAGTTGGCTT
GCTGTTTTATTCAGAAGACTGCAGTAGAAAAAGCAGGCCCTGAGATGGACAAGAGATTAGCAACTGAATT
TGAGCTGAGAAAACATGCTAGGCAAGAAGGACGCAGATACTGTGATCCTGTTGTTTTAACATATCAAGCT
GAACGGATGCCAGAGCAAATCAGGCTGAAAGTTGGTGGTGTGGACCCAAAGCAGTTGGCTGTTTACGAAG
AGTTTGCACGCAATGTTCCTGGCTTCTTACCTACAAATGACTTAAGTCAGCCCACGGGATTTTTAGCCCA
GCCCATGAAGCAAGCTTGGGCAACATGACCGCGGGCCCGGGATCCACCGGATCTAGATAACTGATCATAA
TCAGCCATACCACATTTGTAGAGGTTTTACTTGCTTTAAAAAACCTCCCACACCTCCCCCTGAACCTGAA
ACATAAAATGAATGCAATTGTTGTTGTTAACTTGTTTATTGCAGCTTATAATGGTTACAAATAAAGCAAT
AGCATCACAAATTTCACAAATAAAGCATTTTTTTCACTGCATTCTAGTTGTGGTTTGTCCAAACTCATCA
ATGTATCTTAACGCGTAAATTGTAAGCGTTAATATTTTGTTAAAATTCGCGTTAAATTTTTGTTAAATCA
GCTCATTTTTTAACCAATAGGCCGAAATCGGCAAAATCCCTTATAAATCAAAAGAATAGACCGAGATAGG
GT
[37 nt withheld, positions 3363-3399]
AAAGAACGTGGACTCCAACGTCAAAGG
[49 nt withheld, positions 3427-3475]
T
[91 nt withheld, positions 3477-3567]
G
[124 nt withheld, positions 3569-3692]
CAGGTGGCACTTTTCGGGGAAATGTGCGCGGAACCCCTATTTGTTTATTTTTCTAAATACATTCAAATAT
GTATCCGCTCATGAGACAATAACCCTGATAAATGCTTCAATAATATTGAAAAAGGAAGAGTCCTGAGGCG
GAAAGAACCAGCTGTGGAATGTGTGTCAGTTAGGGTGTGGAAAGTCCCCAGGCTCCCCAGCAGGCAGAAG
TATGCAAAGCATGCATCTCAATTAGTCAGCAACCAGGTGTGGAAAGTCCCCAGGCTCCCCAGCAGGCAGA
AGTATGCAAAGCATGCATCTCAATTAGTCAGCAACCATAGTCCCGCCCCTAACTCCGCCCATCCCGCCCC
TAACTCCGCCCAGTTCCGCCCATTCTCCGCCCCATGGCTGACTAATTTTTTTTATTTATGCAGAGGCCGA
GGCCGCCTCGGCCTCTGAGCTATTCCAGAAGTAGTGAGGAGGCTTTTTTGGAGGCCTAGGCTTTTGCAAA
GATCGATCAAGAGACAGGATGAGGATCGTTTCGCATGATTGAACAAGATGGATTGCACGCAGGTTCTCCG
GCCGCTTGGGTGGAGAGGCTATTCGGCTATGACTGGGCACAACAGACAATCGGCTGCTCTGATGCCGCCG
TGTTCCGGCTGTCAGCGCAGGGGCGCCCGGTTCTTTTTGTCAAGACCGACCTGTCCGGTGCCCTGAATGA
ACTGCAAGACGAGGCAGCGCGGCTATCGTGGCTGGCCACGACGGGCGTTCCTTGCGCAGCTGTGCTCGAC
GTTGTCACTGAAGCGGGAAGGGACTGGCTGCTATTGGGCGAAGTGCCGGGGCAGGATCTCCTGTCATCTC
ACCTTGCTCCTGCCGAGAAAGTATCCATCATGGCTGATGCAATGCGGCGGCTGCATACGCTTGATCCGGC
TACCTGCCCATTCGACCACCAAGCGAAACATCGCATCGAGCGAGCACGTACTCGGATGGAAGCCGGTCTT
GTCGATCAGGATGATCTGGACGAAGAGCATCAGGGGCTCGCGCCAGCCGAACTGTTCGCCAGGCTCAAGG
CGAGCATGCCCGACGGCGAGGATCTCGTCGTGACCCATGGCGATGCCTGCTTGCCGAATATCATGGTGGA
AAATGGCCGCTTTTCTGGATTCATCGACTGTGGCCGGCTGGGTGTGGCGGACCGCTATCAGGACATAGCG
TTGGCTACCCGTGATATTGCTGAAGAGCTTGGCGGCGAATGGGCTGACCGCTTCCTCGTGCTTTACGGTA
TCGCCGCTCCCGATTCGCAGCGCATCGCCTTCTATCGCCTTCTTGACGAGTTCTTCTGAGCGGGACTCTG
GGGTTCGAAATGACCGACCAAGCGACGCCCAACCTGCCATCACGAGATTTCGATTCCACCGCCGCCTTCT
ATGAAAGGTTGGGCTTCGGAATCGTTTTCCGGGACGCCGGCTGGATGATCCTCCAGCGCGGGGATCTCAT
GCTGGAGTTCTTCGCCCACCCTAGGGGGAGGCTAACTGAAACACGGAAGGAGACAATACCGGAAGGAACC
CGCGCTATGACGGCAATAAAAAGACAGAATAAAACGCACGGTGTTGGGTCGTTTGTTCATAAACGCGGGG
TTCGGTCCCAGGGCTGGCACTCTGTCGATACCCCACCGAGACCCCATTGGGGCCAATACGCCCGCGTTTC
TTCCTTTTCCCCACCCCACCCCCCAAGTTCGGGTGAAGGCCCAGGGCTCGCAGCCAACGTCGGGGCGGCA
GGCCCTGCCATAGCCTCAGGTTACTCATATATACTTTAGATTGATTTAAAACTTCATTTTTAATTTAAAA
GGATCTAGGTGAAGATCCTTTTTGATAATCTCATGACCAAAATCCCTTAACGTGAGTTTTCGTTCCACTG
AGCGTCAGACCCCGTAGAAAAGATCAAAGGATCTTCTTGAGATCCTTTTTTTCTGCGCGTAATCTGCTGC
TTGCAAACAAAAAAACCACCGCTACCAGCGGTGGTTTGTTTGCCGGATCAAGAGCTACCAACTCTTTTTC
CGAAGGTAACTGGCTTCAGCAGAGCGCAGATACCAAATACTGTCCTTCTAGTGTAGCCGTAGTTAGGCCA
CCACTTCAAGAACTCTGTAGCACCGCCTACATACCTCGCTCTGCTAATCCTGTTACCAGTGGCTGCTGCC
AGTGGCGATAAGTCGTGTCTTACCGGGTTGGACTCAAGACGATAGTTACCGGATAAGGCGCAGCGGTCGG
GCTGAACGGGGGGTTCGTGCACACAGCCCAGCTTGGAGCGAACGACCTACACCGAACTGAGATACCTACA
GCGTGAGCTATGAGAAAGCGCCACGCTTCCCGAAGGGAGAAAGGCGGACAGGTATCCGGTAAGCGGCAGG
GTCGGAACAGGAGAGCGCACGAGGGAGCTTCCAGGGGGAAACGCCTGGTATCTTTATAGTCCTGTCGGGT
TTCGCCACCTCTGACTTGAGCGTCGATTTTTGTGATGCTCGTCAGGGGGGCGGAGCCTATGGAAAAACGC
CAGCAACGCGGCCTTTTTACGGTTCCTGGCCTTTTGCTGGCCTTTTGCTCACATGTTCTTTCCTGCGTTA
TCCCCTGATTCTGTGGATAACCGTATTACCGCCATGCAT
